>Addgene plasmid #100465 | pCMV_mEm_4GS_LF82_676 | addgene full sequence | sequence record 210424 | Addgene NGS Result
ATCGCCTGGAGACGCCATCCACGCTGTTTTGACCTCCATAGAAGACACCGGGACCGATCCAGCCTCCGGA
CTCTAGAGGATCCGGTACTAGAGGAACTGAAAAACCAGAAAGTTAACTGGTAAGTTTAGTCTTTTTGTCT
TTTATTTCAGGTCCCGGATCCGGTGGTGGTGCAAATCAAAGAACTGCTCCTCAGTGGATGTTGCCTTTAC
TTCTAGGCCTGTACGGAAGTGTTACTTCTGCTCTAAAAGCTGCGGAATTGTACCCGCGGGCCCACCATGG
TGAGCAAGGGCGAGGAGCTGTTCACCGGGGTGGTGCCCATCCTGGTCGAGCTGGACGGCGACGTAAACGG
CCACAAGTTCAGCGTGTCCGGCGAGGGCGAGGGCGATGCCACCTACGGCAAGCTGACCCTGAAGTTCATC
TGCACCACCGGCAAGCTGCCCGTGCCCTGGCCCACCCTCGTGACCACCTTGACCTACGGCGTGCAGTGCT
TCGCCCGCTACCCCGACCACATGAAGCAGCACGACTTCTTCAAGTCCGCCATGCCCGAAGGCTACGTCCA
GGAGCGCACCATCTTCTTCAAGGACGACGGCAACTACAAGACCCGCGCCGAGGTGAAGTTCGAGGGCGAC
ACCCTGGTGAACCGCATCGAGCTGAAGGGCATCGACTTCAAGGAGGACGGCAACATCCTGGGGCACAAGC
TGGAGTACAACTACAACAGCCACAAGGTCTATATCACCGCCGACAAGCAGAAGAACGGCATCAAGGTGAA
CTTCAAGACCCGCCACAACATCGAGGACGGCAGCGTGCAGCTCGCCGACCACTACCAGCAGAACACCCCC
ATCGGCGACGGCCCCGTGCTGCTGCCCGACAACCACTACCTGAGCACCCAGTCCAAGCTGAGCAAAGACC
CCAACGAGAAGCGCGATCACATGGTCCTGCTGGAGTTCGTGACCGCCGCCGGGATCACTCTCGGCATGGA
CGAGCTGTACAAGCGAATTGGTGGAGGGGGCGGTTCCGGTGGCGGAGGTTCCCGAATTCGTCGACGGAGA
TCTGATATGAGCGACCGCTATGTTATTGAAGCCATGCTGCGGCCTGCGGTGGAGCTGAACACCGCCGTTG
TTGCCGCCTGCGCCAGCTATATCTGCGTGACGGCCCCGTGGGCGGTGGCGCTGGCACCTTCAGTCAGTTA
CGTCACGGCGGCAGGGTTTGCCGTACTGTCGATGAAACGCACGCAGCAGGGATTACGGGTATTGCGTTAC
CGGCGCAATATCCGGCGTCTGCCGCGTTATGTTGTGACAAGTAGCGAGGTGCCGGTGAGTAATCAACGGC
TATTTCTGGGGAAGGGGTTCATGTGGGAGCAAAAGCACACCCAGCGACTACTGGATACCCTGCGCCCGGA
AGTTGCAGGGTATGTGAATCCACCGGCGTTGTATCAGGCTGCACGTCGTTTTGAGCAGCGCTATGAGCAT
CGCTTTCCTGCATTGTGCAAGCTGCTGGCCCGTGATTCGGCGTTGAATCCCGTTCGGCCATTGCCGCCGG
TCGGCGGTCATCCAGCATTGCATGGTATCGAACCGGATGAGGTCAATGTCTCGATGAGTCTGGGAGAGCG
CGTCGGGCATATGTTGGTTCTCGGCACGACGCGCGTCGGAAAAACTCGCCTCGCCGAGCTGCTGATCACC
CAGGATATTCGTCGCGGTAACATCACCATTGTTTTCGACCCGAAAGGTGATGCCGATCTGCTGAAGCGAA
TGTATGCGGAGTCACACCGCGCAGGCCGTGCTGGTGAATTCCATGTTTTCCATCTGGGCTGGCCGGATAT
CAGCGCCCGTTACAACGCGGTCGGGCGCTTTGGTCGTATTTCGGAAGTGGCTTCGCGTGTTGCCGGTCAG
CTCAGTAGCGAAGGCAACAGCGCCGCATTTAAAGAGTTTGCCTGGCGCTTCGTCAATATTATTGCCCGGT
CGCTGGTCGCGCTGGGGCAACGTCCAGACTTTGGCCTTATCCAGCGTTACGTGAACAATATCGGCGATCT
GTTTGAGACCTATGCGGAAACCTGGATGGTGAAGCACACTCCGGCGCTGTGGCAACAGGTGGAGAATCTG
GCGCAAATTCTGGATGAGCGCGATATTCCCCGGCATATGGAAGGTCGTTCGCTGCGAGTGGTGGCGATTG
AACAGGTGCTGAATAGTGATGAAGGGAAGAAAGTATACGATCCAGTGCTCGATGGCCTGCGTTCGTCGGT
ACGTTATGACCAGAAGTATTACGATAAAATTGTGGCATCGCTTCTGCCGTTGCTGGAGAAACTGACTTCC
GGTAAGACGGCACAACTGATCTCGCCGAACTACACCGATATGTCCGATCCCCGTCCTATCTTTGACTGGC
AGCAGGTGATCCGTAAAAAGGGCGTGGTTTATATCGGCCTTGATGCGTTGTCCGATCCGGAAGTGGCGGC
AGCGGTGGGAAACTCGATGTTTGCCGATCTGGTCTCCGTGGCGGGGCATATCTACAAATTTGGCGTAAAT
GATGGCCTGCCTAGTGACGAGGGCAAGAAGACGCCGATCAGCCTTCACTGTGACGAGTTTAATGAGCTGA
TGGGGGATGAGTTTATCCCGCTCATCAACAAAGGCGGCGGGGCGGGTATCGAAGTGACGGCCTATACCCA
GACGTTACCGGATATCGAAGCGCGGCTGGGCAATGCGGCGAAAGCGGCGCAGGTAGTGGGGAACTTTAAC
AGCCTGGTGATGCTGCGGGTGCGGCATACGGAAACGGCAGAACTGATGACGAAGCAACTACCGGAGGTGG
AGGTCTATACCAAAACGCTGGTTTCCGGTGTCACCGATATCTCGAACCCGGAAATGGGCAGCGATTTTAC
CTCGAACACCCAGGACAGGGTGAGTACGGTGCGTACCCCGCTGATTACTGCTGCAAACGTGATCAATCTG
CCGAAAGGACAGGCGTTTGCTTTGCTGGAAGGTGGCAGGTTGTGGAAGATTCGGATGCCACTGCCATCTG
CTGGCGCGGATGCGCTGATGCCGGATAGTATTGGACAGATTGCAGACTATATGCAGCGAAATTACCGGAC
AAGCGATGCCTGGTGGTCGGGCAGTGCGTTACCGGGGGATTACGATGCTGCCACTTTTTGAATCGGTACC
CTCGAGAAGCTTGCGGCCGCGGGGATCCAGACATGATAAGATACATTGATGAGTTTGGACAAACCACAAC
TAGAATGCAGTGAAAAAAATGCTTTATTTGTGAAATTTGTGATGCTATTGCTTTATTTGTAACCATTATA
AGCTGCAATAAACAAGTTAACAACAACAATTGCATTCATTTTATGTTTCAGGTTCAGGGGGAGGTGTGGG
AGGTTTTTTCGGATCCTCTAGAGTCGATCTGCAGGCATGCTAGCTTGGCGTAATCATGGTCATAGCTGTT
TCCTGTGTGAAATTGTTATCCGCTCACAATTCCACACAACATACGAGCCGGAAGCATAAAGTGTAAAGCC
TGGGGTGCCTAATGAGTGAGCTAACTCACATTAATTGCGTTGCGCTCACTGCCCGCTTTCCAGTCGGGAA
ACCTGTCGTGCCAGCTGCATTAATGAATCGGCCAACGCGCGGGGAGAGGCGGTTTGCGTATTGGGCGCTC
TTCCGCTTCCTCGCTCACTGACTCGCTGCGCTCGGTCGTTCGGCTGCGGCGAGCGGTATCAGCTCACTCA
AAGGCGGTAATACGGTTATCCACAGAATCAGGGGATAACGCAGGAAAGAACATGTGAGCAAAAGGCCAGC
AAAAGGCCAGGAACCGTAAAAAGGCCGCGTTGCTGGCGTTTTTCCATAGGCTCCGCCCCCCTGACGAGCA
TCACAAAAATCGACGCTCAAGTCAGAGGTGGCGAAACCCGACAGGACTATAAAGATACCAGGCGTTTCCC
CCTGGAAGCTCCCTCGTGCGCTCTCCTGTTCCGACCCTGCCGCTTACCGGATACCTGTCCGCCTTTCTCC
CTTCGGGAAGCGTGGCGCTTTCTCATAGCTCACGCTGTAGGTATCTCAGTTCGGTGTAGGTCGTTCGCTC
CAAGCTGGGCTGTGTGCACGAACCCCCCGTTCAGCCCGACCGCTGCGCCTTATCCGGTAACTATCGTCTT
GAGTCCAACCCGGTAAGACACGACTTATCGCCACTGGCAGCAGCCACTGGTAACAGGATTAGCAGAGCGA
GGTATGTAGGCGGTGCTACAGAGTTCTTGAAGTGGTGGCCTAACTACGGCTACACTAGAAGAACAGTATT
TGGTATCTGCGCTCTGCTGAAGCCAGTTACCTTCGGAAAAAGAGTTGGTAGCTCTTGATCCGGCAAACAA
ACCACCGCTGGTAGCGGTGGTTTTTTTGTTTGCAAGCAGCAGATTACGCGCAGAAAAAAAGGATCTCAAG
AAGATCCTTTGATCTTTTCTACGGGGTCTGACGCTCAGTGGAACGAAAACTCACGTTAAGGGATTTTGGT
CATGAGATTATCAAAAAGGATCTTCACCTAGATCCTTTTAAATTAAAAATGAAGTTTTAAATCAATCTAA
AGTATATATGAGTAAACTTGGTCTGACAGTTACCAATGCTTAATCAGTGAGGCACCTATCTCAGCGATCT
GTCTATTTCGTTCATCCATAGTTGCCTGACTCCCCGTCGTGTAGATAACTACGATACGGGAGGGCTTACC
ATCTGGCCCCAGTGCTGCAATGATACCGCGAGACCCACGCTCACCGGCTCCAGATTTATCAGCAATAAAC
CAGCCAGCCGGAAGGGCCGAGCGCAGAAGTGGTCCTGCAACTTTATCCGCCTCCATCCAGTCTATTAATT
GTTGCCGGGAAGCTAGAGTAAGTAGTTCGCCAGTTAATAGTTTGCGCAACGTTGTTGCCATTGCTACAGG
CATCGTGGTGTCACGCTCGTCGTTTGGTATGGCTTCATTCAGCTCCGGTTCCCAACGATCAAGGCGAGTT
ACATGATCCCCCATGTTGTGCAAAAAAGCGGTTAGCTCCTTCGGTCCTCCGATCGTTGTCAGAAGTAAGT
TGGCCGCAGTGTTATCACTCATGGTTATGGCAGCACTGCATAATTCTCTTACTGTCATGCCATCCGTAAG
ATGCTTTTCTGTGACTGGTGAGTACTCAACCAAGTCATTCTGAGAATAGTGTATGCGGCGACCGAGTTGC
TCTTGCCCGGCGTCAATACGGGATAATACCGCGCCACATAGCAGAACTTTAAAAGTGCTCATCATTGGAA
AACGTTCTTCGGGGCGAAAACTCTCAAGGATCTTACCGCTGTTGAGATCCAGTTCGATGTAACCCACTCG
TGCACCCAACTGATCTTCAGCATCTTTTACTTTCACCAGCGTTTCTGGGTGAGCAAAAACAGGAAGGCAA
AATGCCGCAAAAAAGGGAATAAGGGCGACACGGAAATGTTGAATACTCATACTCTTCCTTTTTCAATATT
ATTGAAGCATTTATCAGGGTTATTGTCTCATGAGCGGATACATATTTGAATGTATTTAGAAAAATAAACA
AATAGGGGTTCCGCGCACATTTCCCCGAAAAGTGCCACCTGACGTCTAAGAAACCATTATTATCATGACA
TTAACCTATAAAAATAGGCGTATCACGAGGCCCTTTCGTCTCGCGCGTTTCGGTGATGACGGTGAAAACC
TCTGACACATGCAGCTCCCGGAGACGGTCACAGCTTGTCTGTAAGCGGATGCCGGGAGCAGACAAGCCCG
TCAGGGCGCGTCAGCGGGTGTTGGCGGGTGTCGGGGCTGGCTTAACTATGCGGCATCAGAGCAGATTGTA
CTGAGAGTGCACCATATGCGGTGTGAAATACCGCACAGATGCGTAAGGAGAAAATACCGCATCAGGCGCC
ATTCGCCATTCAGGCTGCGCAACTGTTGGGAAGGGCGATCGGTGCGGGCCTCTTCGCTATTACGCCAGCT
GGCGAAAGGGGGATGTGCTGCAAGGCGATTAAGTTGGGTAACGCCAGGGTTTTCCCAGTCACGACGTTGT
AAAACGACGGCCAGTGAGTTCGAGCTTGCATGCCTGCAGGTCGTTACATAACTTACGGTAAATGGCCCGC
CTGGCTGACCGCCCAACGACCCCCGCCCATTGACGTCAATAATGACGTATGTTCCCATAGTAACGCCAAT
AGGGACTTTCCATTGACGTCAATGGGTGGAGTATTTACGGTAAACTGCCCACTTGGCAGTACATCAAGTG
TATCATATGCCAAGTACGCCCCCTATTGACGTCAATGACGGTAAATGGCCCGCCTGGCATTATGCCCAGT
ACATGACCTTATGGGACTTTCCTACTTGGCAGTACATCTACGTATTAGTCATCGCTATTACCATGGTGAT
GCGGTTTTGGCAGTACATCAATGGGCGTGGATAGCGGTTTGACTCACGGGGATTTCCAAGTCTCCACCCC
ATTGACGTCAATGGGAGTTTGTTTTGGCACCAAAATCAACGGGACTTTCCAAAATGTCGTAACAACTCCG
CCCCATTGACGCAAATGGGCGGTAGGCGTGTACGGTGGGAGGTCTATATAAGCAGAGCTCGTTTAGTGAA
CCGTCAG
Features (pLannotate 1.2.2; 17 found; start..end, strand, type, name):
      1..69      +  CDS            UL126 (fragment): UL126_HCMVA - Protein predicted: Swiss-Prot protein existence level 4. From Human cytomegalovirus (strain AD169) (HHV-5) (Human herpesvirus 5).
    120..216     +  intron         SV40 intron: modified SV40 intron with splice donor and acceptor sites
    277..993     +  CDS            mEmerald: mEmerald is a basic (constitutively fluorescent) green fluorescent protein published in 1998, derived from Aequorea victoria. It is reported to be a very rapidly-maturing monomer with moderate acid sensitivity.
   3174..3308    -  polyA_signal   SV40 poly(A) signal: SV40 polyadenylation signal
   3443..3459    -  protein_bind   lac operator: The lac repressor binds to the lac operator to inhibit transcription in E. coli. This inhibition can be relieved by adding lactose or isopropyl-β-D-thiogalactopyranoside (IPTG). lac repressor encoded by lacI
   3467..3497    -  promoter       lac promoter: promoter for the E. coli lac operon
   3512..3533    -  protein_bind   CAP binding site: CAP binding activates transcription in the presence of cAMP. E. coli catabolite activator protein
   3546..3638    -  CDS            lacI (fragment): lac repressor; lacI; The lac repressor binds to the lac operator to inhibit transcription in E. coli. This inhibition can be relieved by adding lactose or isopropyl-β-D-thiogalactopyranoside (IPTG).
   3821..4409    -  rep_origin     ori: high-copy-number ColE1/pMB1/pBR322/pUC origin of replication
   4580..5440    -  CDS            AmpR: β-lactamase; bla; confers resistance to ampicillin, carbenicillin, and related antibiotics
   5441..5545    -  promoter       AmpR promoter: bla
   5640..5675    +  CDS            rop (fragment): Rop protein, which maintains plasmids at low copy number; rop
   5777..5876    +  misc_feature   bom (fragment): basis of mobility region from pBR322
   5882..6037    -  CDS            lacZα (fragment): LacZα fragment of β-galactosidase; lacZ fragment
   6043..6063    -  misc_feature   MCS (fragment): pUC18/19 multiple cloning site
   6062..6365    +  enhancer       CMV enhancer: human cytomegalovirus immediate early enhancer
   6366..6569    +  promoter       CMV promoter: human cytomegalovirus (CMV) immediate early promoter
