[The description below was written by a language model from this plasmid's Addgene catalogue record and pLannotate feature annotations shown in this document.]
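Description:
pCMV_mEm_4GS_LF82_676 is a mammalian expression plasmid built on a pCMV backbone (about 4.5 kb without insert; the sequenced plasmid is 6,587 nt) that produces a bacterial protein as a green fluorescent fusion in cultured cells. In E. coli it is propagated through a high-copy ColE1/pUC-type origin and selected with ampicillin via the β-lactamase gene and its native promoter. No mammalian selection marker is annotated, so the plasmid appears suited to transient expression. Scattered fragments of lacI, lacZα, rop, bom, a pUC multiple cloning site and the lac promoter/operator are remnants of the cloning vector's ancestry rather than functional parts of the design.

The expression cassette spans the numbering origin of the circular map. The human cytomegalovirus immediate-early enhancer and promoter drive transcription through a modified SV40 intron, whose splice donor and acceptor sites typically improve mRNA processing and expression, and then into the mEmerald coding sequence, a rapidly maturing monomeric GFP derivative. The short "UL126" hit just downstream of the promoter is most likely an annotation artefact of CMV-derived sequence. The roughly 2.1 kb LF82_676 coding sequence from E. coli LF82, inserted by ligation-independent cloning, is not annotated in the feature table but would occupy the unannotated gap between mEmerald and the SV40 polyadenylation signal. The "4GS" in the name suggests a glycine-serine linker between tag and insert, though the record does not describe it. The function of LF82_676 is also not stated. The plasmid comes from a collection made for an imaging screen in which candidate bacterial effectors were expressed exogenously in HeLa cells, allowing their localisation and effects on cellular phenotypes to be scored.
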