Addgene plasmid #100465: pCMV_mEm_4GS_LF82_676
Purpose: Mammalian expression of E. coli LF82_676 CDS fused to mEmerald
Depositing lab: Alan Huett. Depositing organization: University of Nottingham. Publication: A multi-phenotypic imaging screen to identify bacterial effectors by exogenous expression in a HeLa cell line. Collins A, Huett A. Sci Data. 2018 May 15;5:180081. doi: 10.1038/sdata.2018.81. PubMed 29762554.
Backbone
  Vector backbone: pCMV
  Backbone size w/o insert (bp): 4502
  Vector type: Mammalian Expression
Growth in bacteria
  Bacterial resistance: Ampicillin, 100 μg/mL
  Growth temperature: 37°C
  Growth strain: XL1 Blue
  Copy number: High Copy
Gene/Insert
  Gene/Insert name: LF82_676
  Insert size (bp): 2085
  Promoter: CMV
  Tag / fusion protein: mEmerald (N terminal on backbone)
  Cloning method: Ligation Independent Cloning
  Sequencing primers: 5′ ACTTCTGCTCTAAAAGCTGCGG; 3′ CACTGCATTCTAGTTGTGGTTTGTC
Terms and licenses: Academic/Nonprofit Terms; Industry Terms: Not Available to Industry
How to cite: pCMV_mEm_4GS_LF82_676 was a gift from Alan Huett (Addgene plasmid # 100465 ; http://n2t.net/addgene:100465 ; RRID:Addgene_100465)
