>Addgene plasmid #100465 | pCMV_mEm_4GS_LF82_676 | depositor partial sequence | sequence record 183771 | Sequence across LF82 gene insert region
CTCGGCATGGACGAGCTGTACAAGCGAATTGGTGGAGGGGGCGGTTCCGGTGGCGGAGGTTCCCGAATTC
GTCGACGGAGATCTGATATGAGCGACCGCTATGTTATTGAAGCCATGCTGCGGCCTGCGGTGGAGCTGAA
CACCGCCGTTGTTGCCGCCTGCGCCAGCTATATCTGCGTGACGGCCCCGTGGGCGGTGGCGCTGGCACCT
TCAGTCAGTTACGTCACGGCGGCAGGGTTTGCCGTACTGTCGATGAAACGCACGCAGCAGGGATTACGGG
TATTGCGTTACCGGCGCAATATCCGGCGTCTGCCGCGTTATGTTGTGACAAGTAGCGAGGTGCCGGTGAG
TAATCAACGGCTATTTCTGGGGAAGGGGTTCATGTGGGAGCAAAAGCACACCCAGCGACTACTGGATACC
CTGCGCCCGGAAGTTGCAGGGTATGTGAATCCACCGGCGTTGTATCAGGCTGCACGTCGTTTTGAGCAGC
GCTATGAGCATCGCTTTCCTGCATTGTGCAAGCTGCTGGCCCGTGATTCGGCGTTGAATCCCGTTCGGCC
ATTGCCGCCGGTCGGCGGTCATCCAGCATTGCATGGTATCGAACCGGATGAGGTCAATGTCTCGATGAGT
CTGGGAGAGCGCGTCGGGCATATGTTGGTTCTCGGCACGACGCGCGTCGGAAAAACTCGCCTCGCCGAGC
TGCTGATCACCCAGGATATTCGTCGCGGTAACATCACCATTGTTTTCGACCCGAAAGGTGATGCCGATCT
GCTGAAGCGAATGTATGCGGAGTCACACCGCGCAGGCCGTGCTGGTGAATTCCATGTTTTCCATCTGGGC
TGGCCGGATATCAGCGCCCGTTACAACGCGGTCGGGCGCTTTGGTCGTATTTCGGAAGTGGCTTCGCGTG
TTGCCGGTCAGCTCAGTAGCGAAGGCAACAGCGCCGCATTTNAAGAGTTTGCCTGGCGCTTCNTCAATAT
TATTGCCCGGNCGCTGGNCGCGCTGGGGCAACGTCCAGACTTTGGNNTNTCAGCNTNCNTGANCAATATC
NNCGATCNGNTTG
